LOCUS       Exported 6044 bp ds-DNA circular SYN 12-MAY-2021
DEFINITION  B108 enhancer of Blimp1 gene drives Otx2 (isoform b) and Cre
            expression..
ACCESSION   .
VERSION     .
KEYWORDS    B108-Otx2-IRES-Cre
SOURCE      synthetic DNA construct
  ORGANISM  synthetic DNA construct
REFERENCE   1 (bases 1 to 6044)
  AUTHORS   Wang S, Sengel C, Emerson MM, Cepko CL
  TITLE     A gene regulatory network controls the binary fate decision of rod
            and bipolar cells in the vertebrate retina.
  JOURNAL   Dev Cell. 2014 Sep 8;30(5):513-27. doi:
            10.1016/j.devcel.2014.07.018. Epub 2014 Aug 21.
  PUBMED    25155555
REFERENCE   2 (bases 1 to 6044)
  AUTHORS   .
  TITLE     Direct Submission
  JOURNAL   Exported May 12, 2021 from SnapGene Server 1.1.58
            http://www.snapgene.com
FEATURES             Location/Qualifiers
     source          1..6044
                     /organism="synthetic DNA construct"
                     /mol_type="other DNA"
     primer_bind     complement(161..178)
                     /label=IRES reverse
                     /note="IRES internal ribosome entry site, reverse primer.
                     Also called pCDH-rev"
     primer_bind     388..407
                     /label=IRES-F
                     /note="IRES internal ribosome entry site, forward primer"
     CDS             581..1609
                     /codon_start=1
                     /product="site-specific recombinase"
                     /label=Cre
                     /note="Cre is a site-specific recombinase from
                     bacteriophage P1. Recombination occurs at loxP sequences."
                     /translation="MANLLTVHQNLPALPVDATSDEVRKNLMDMFRDRQAFSEHTWKML
                     LSVCRSWAAWCKLNNRKWFPAEPEDVRDYLLYLQARGLAVKTIQQHLGQLNMLHRRSGL
                     PRPSDSNAVSLVMRRIRKENVDAGERAKQALAFERTDFDQVRSLMENSDRCQDIRNLAF
                     LGIAYNTLLRIAEIARIRVKDISRTDGGRMLIHIGRTKTLVSTAGVEKALSLGVTKLVE
                     RWISVSGVADDPNNYLFCRVRKNGVAAPSATSQLSTRALEGIFEATHRLIYGAKDDSGQ
                     RYLAWSGHSARVGAARDMARAGVSIPEIMQAGGWTNVNIVMNYIRNLDSETGAMVRLLE
                     DGD"
     CDS             1619..1648
                     /codon_start=1
                     /product="Myc (human c-Myc proto-oncogene) epitope tag"
                     /label=Myc
                     /translation="EQKLISEEDL"
     primer_bind     complement(1744..1763)
                     /label=Bglob-pA-R
                     /note="Rabbit beta-globin polyA region, reverse primer"
     polyA_signal    1809..1864
                     /label=-beta-globin poly(A) signal
                     /note="rabbit beta-globin polyadenylation signal (Gil and
                     Proudfoot, 1987)"
     primer_bind     complement(1863..1882)
                     /label=rbglobpA-R
                     /note="Rabbit beta-globin polyA, reverse primer. Also
                     called rb-glob-pA-term-R"
     primer_bind     complement(2225..2241)
                     /label=M13 rev
                     /note="common sequencing primer, one of multiple similar
                     variants"
     primer_bind     complement(2225..2241)
                     /label=M13 Reverse
                     /note="In lacZ gene. Also called M13-rev"
     primer_bind     complement(2238..2260)
                     /label=M13/pUC Reverse
                     /note="In lacZ gene"
     protein_bind    2249..2265
                     /label=lac operator
                     /bound_moiety="lac repressor encoded by lacI"
                     /note="The lac repressor binds to the lac operator to
                     inhibit transcription in E. coli. This inhibition can be
                     relieved by adding lactose or
                     isopropyl-beta-D-thiogalactopyranoside (IPTG)."
     promoter        complement(2273..2303)
                     /label=lac promoter
                     /note="promoter for the E. coli lac operon"
     protein_bind    2318..2339
                     /label=CAP binding site
                     /bound_moiety="E. coli catabolite activator protein"
                     /note="CAP binding activates transcription in the presence
                     of cAMP."
     promoter        2398..2593
                     /label=SV40 promoter
                     /note="SV40 early promoter"
     rep_origin      2444..2579
                     /label=SV40 ori
                     /note="SV40 origin of replication"
     primer_bind     2506..2525
                     /label=SV40pro-F
                     /note="SV40 promoter/origin, forward primer"
     polyA_signal    2599..2733
                     /label=SV40 poly(A) signal
                     /note="SV40 polyadenylation signal"
     primer_bind     complement(2636..2655)
                     /label=SV40pA-R
                     /note="SV40 polyA, reverse primer"
     primer_bind     2690..2709
                     /label=EBV-rev
                     /note="SV40 polyA terminator, reverse primer"
     primer_bind     complement(2801..2818)
                     /label=L4440
                     /note="L4440 vector, forward primer"
     rep_origin      complement(2972..3560)
                     /direction=LEFT
                     /label=ori
                     /note="high-copy-number ColE1/pMB1/pBR322/pUC origin of
                     replication"
     primer_bind     complement(3052..3071)
                     /label=pBR322ori-F
                     /note="pBR322 origin, forward primer"
     CDS             complement(3731..4591)
                     /codon_start=1
                     /gene="bla"
                     /product="beta-lactamase"
                     /label=AmpR
                     /note="confers resistance to ampicillin, carbenicillin, and
                     related antibiotics"
                     /translation="MSIQHFRVALIPFFAAFCLPVFAHPETLVKVKDAEDQLGARVGYI
                     ELDLNSGKILESFRPEERFPMMSTFKVLLCGAVLSRIDAGQEQLGRRIHYSQNDLVEYS
                     PVTEKHLTDGMTVRELCSAAITMSDNTAANLLLTTIGGPKELTAFLHNMGDHVTRLDRW
                     EPELNEAIPNDERDTTMPVAMATTLRKLLTGELLTLASRQQLIDWMEADKVAGPLLRSA
                     LPAGWFIADKSGAGERGSRGIIAALGPDGKPSRIVVIYTTGSQATMDERNRQIAEIGAS
                     LIKHW"
     primer_bind     4354..4373
                     /label=Amp-R
                     /note="Ampicillin resistance gene, reverse primer"
     promoter        complement(4592..4696)
                     /gene="bla"
                     /label=AmpR promoter
     polyA_signal    4769..4817
                     /note="synthetic polyadenylation signal"
     misc_feature    4831..4922
                     /label=pause site
                     /note="RNA polymerase II transcriptional pause signal from
                     the human alpha-2 globin gene"
     primer_bind     4871..4890
                     /label=RVprimer3
                     /note="pGL3 vector, forward primer"
     misc_feature    6038..580
                     /label=IRES2
                     /note="internal ribosome entry site (IRES) of the
                     encephalomyocarditis virus (EMCV)"
ORIGIN
        1 ccctcccccc cccctaacgt tactggccga agccgcttgg aataaggccg gtgtgcgttt
       61 gtctatatgt tattttccac catattgccg tcttttggca atgtgagggc ccggaaacct
      121 ggccctgtct tcttgacgag cattcctagg ggtctttccc ctctcgccaa aggaatgcaa
      181 ggtctgttga atgtcgtgaa ggaagcagtt cctctggaag cttcttgaag acaaacaacg
      241 tctgtagcga ccctttgcag gcagcggaac cccccacctg gcgacaggtg cctctgcggc
      301 caaaagccac gtgtataaga tacacctgca aaggcggcac aaccccagtg ccacgttgtg
      361 agttggatag ttgtggaaag agtcaaatgg ctctcctcaa gcgtattcaa caaggggctg
      421 aaggatgccc agaaggtacc ccattgtatg ggatctgatc tggggcctcg gtgcacatgc
      481 tttacatgtg tttagtcgag gttaaaaaaa cgtctaggcc ccccgaacca cggggacgtg
      541 gttttccttt gaaaaacacg atgataatat ggccacaacc atggccaatt tactgaccgt
      601 acaccaaaat ttgcctgcat taccggtcga tgcaacgagt gatgaggttc gcaagaacct
      661 gatggacatg ttcagggatc gccaggcgtt ttctgagcat acctggaaaa tgcttctgtc
      721 cgtttgccgg tcgtgggcgg catggtgcaa gttgaataac cggaaatggt ttcccgcaga
      781 acctgaagat gttcgcgatt atcttctata tcttcaggcg cgcggtctgg cagtaaaaac
      841 tatccagcaa catttgggcc agctaaacat gcttcatcgt cggtccgggc tgccacgacc
      901 aagtgacagc aatgctgttt cactggttat gcggcggatc cgaaaagaaa acgttgatgc
      961 cggtgaacgt gcaaaacagg ctctagcgtt cgaacgcact gatttcgacc aggttcgttc
     1021 actcatggaa aatagcgatc gctgccagga tatacgtaat ctggcatttc tggggattgc
     1081 ttataacacc ctgttacgta tagccgaaat tgccaggatc agggttaaag atatctcacg
     1141 tactgacggt gggagaatgt taatccatat tggcagaacg aaaacgctgg ttagcaccgc
     1201 aggtgtagag aaggcactta gcctgggggt aactaaactg gtcgagcgat ggatttccgt
     1261 ctctggtgta gctgatgatc cgaataacta cctgttttgc cgggtcagaa aaaatggtgt
     1321 tgccgcgcca tctgccacca gccagctatc aactcgcgcc ctggaaggga tttttgaagc
     1381 aactcatcga ttgatttacg gcgctaagga tgactctggt cagagatacc tggcctggtc
     1441 tggacacagt gcccgtgtcg gagccgcgcg agatatggcc cgcgctggag tttcaatacc
     1501 ggagatcatg caagctggtg gctggaccaa tgtaaatatt gtcatgaact atatccgtaa
     1561 cctggatagt gaaacagggg caatggtgcg cctgctggaa gatggcgatg gaccggtgga
     1621 acaaaaactt atttctgaag aagatctgtg aatcgcggcc ggccgcactc ctcaggtgca
     1681 ggctgcctat cagaaggtgg tggctggtgt ggccaatgcc ctggctcaca aataccactg
     1741 agatcttttt ccctctgcca aaaattatgg ggacatcatg aagccccttg agcatctgac
     1801 ttctggctaa taaaggaaat ttattttcat tgcaatagtg tgttggaatt ttttgtgtct
     1861 ctcactcgga aggacatatg ggagggcaaa tcatttaaaa catcagaatg agtatttggt
     1921 ttagagtttg gcaacatatg cccatatgct ggctgccatg aacaaaggtt ggctataaag
     1981 aggtcatcag tatatgaaac agccccctgc tgtccattcc ttattccata gaaaagcctt
     2041 gacttgaggt tagatttttt ttatattttg ttttgtgtta tttttttctt taacatccct
     2101 aaaattttcc ttacatgttt tactagccag atttttcctc ctctcctgac tactcccagt
     2161 catagctgtc cctcttctct tatggagatc cctcgacctg cagcccaagc ttggcgtaat
     2221 catggtcata gctgtttcct gtgtgaaatt gttatccgct cacaattcca cacaacatac
     2281 gagccggaag cataaagtgt aaagcctggg gtgcctaatg agtgagctaa ctcacattaa
     2341 ttgcgttgcg ctcactgccc gctttccagt cgggaaacct gtcgtgccag cggatccgca
     2401 tctcaattag tcagcaacca tagtcccgcc cctaactccg cccatcccgc ccctaactcc
     2461 gcccagttcc gcccattctc cgccccatgg ctgactaatt ttttttattt atgcagaggc
     2521 cgaggccgcc tcggcctctg agctattcca gaagtagtga ggaggctttt ttggaggcct
     2581 aggcttttgc aaaaagctaa cttgtttatt gcagcttata atggttacaa ataaagcaat
     2641 agcatcacaa atttcacaaa taaagcattt ttttcactgc attctagttg tggtttgtcc
     2701 aaactcatca atgtatctta tcatgtctgg atccgctgca ttaatgaatc ggccaacgcg
     2761 cggggagagg cggtttgcgt attgggcgct cttccgcttc ctcgctcact gactcgctgc
     2821 gctcggtcgt tcggctgcgg cgagcggtat cagctcactc aaaggcggta atacggttat
     2881 ccacagaatc aggggataac gcaggaaaga acatgtgagc aaaaggccag caaaaggcca
     2941 ggaaccgtaa aaaggccgcg ttgctggcgt ttttccatag gctccgcccc cctgacgagc
     3001 atcacaaaaa tcgacgctca agtcagaggt ggcgaaaccc gacaggacta taaagatacc
     3061 aggcgtttcc ccctggaagc tccctcgtgc gctctcctgt tccgaccctg ccgcttaccg
     3121 gatacctgtc cgcctttctc ccttcgggaa gcgtggcgct ttctcatagc tcacgctgta
     3181 ggtatctcag ttcggtgtag gtcgttcgct ccaagctggg ctgtgtgcac gaaccccccg
     3241 ttcagcccga ccgctgcgcc ttatccggta actatcgtct tgagtccaac ccggtaagac
     3301 acgacttatc gccactggca gcagccactg gtaacaggat tagcagagcg aggtatgtag
     3361 gcggtgctac agagttcttg aagtggtggc ctaactacgg ctacactaga agaacagtat
     3421 ttggtatctg cgctctgctg aagtcagtta ccttcggaaa aagagttggt agctcttgat
     3481 ccggcaaaca aaccaccgct ggtagcggtg gtttttttgt ttgcaagcag cagattacgc
     3541 gcagaaaaaa aggatctcaa gaagatcctt tgatcttttc tacggggtct gacgctcagt
     3601 ggaacgaaaa ctcacgttaa gggattttgg tcatgagatt atcaaaaagg atcttcacct
     3661 agatcctttt aaattaaaaa tgaagtttta aatcaatcta aagtatatat gagtaaactt
     3721 ggtctgacag ttaccaatgc ttaatcagtg aggcacctat ctcagcgatc tgtctatttc
     3781 gttcatccat agttgcctga ctccccgtcg tgtagataac tacgatacgg gagggcttac
     3841 catctggccc cagtgctgca atgataccgc gagacccacg ctcaccggct ccagatttat
     3901 cagcaataaa ccagccagcc ggaagggccg agcgcagaag tggtcctgca actttatccg
     3961 cctccatcca gtctattaat tgttgccggg aagctagagt aagtagttcg ccagttaata
     4021 gtttgcgcaa cgttgttgcc attgctacag gcatcgtggt gtcacgctcg tcgtttggta
     4081 tggcttcatt cagctccggt tcccaacgat caaggcgagt tacatgatcc cccatgttgt
     4141 gcaaaaaagc ggttagctcc ttcggtcctc cgatcgttgt cagaagtaag ttggccgcag
     4201 tgttatcact catggttatg gcagcactgc ataattctct tactgtcatg ccatccgtaa
     4261 gatgcttttc tgtgactggt gagtactcaa ccaagtcatt ctgagaatag tgtatgcggc
     4321 gaccgagttg ctcttgcccg gcgtcaatac gggataatac cgcgccacat agcagaactt
     4381 taaaagtgct catcattgga aaacgttctt cggggcgaaa actctcaagg atcttaccgc
     4441 tgttgagatc cagttcgatg taacccactc gtgcacccaa ctgatcttca gcatctttta
     4501 ctttcaccag cgtttctggg tgagcaaaaa caggaaggca aaatgccgca aaaaagggaa
     4561 taagggcgac acggaaatgt tgaatactca tactcttcct ttttcaatat tattgaagca
     4621 tttatcaggg ttattgtctc atgagcggat acatatttga atgtatttag aaaaataaac
     4681 aaataggggt tccgcgcaca tttccccgaa aagtgccacc tgggtcgaga agtaatatta
     4741 aggtacggga ggtacttgga gcggccgcaa taaaatatct ttattttcat tacatctgtg
     4801 tgttggtttt ttgtgtgaat cgatagtact aacatacgct ctccgtcaaa acaaaacgaa
     4861 acaaaacaaa ctagcaaaat aggctgtccc cagtgcaagt gcaggtgcca gaacatttct
     4921 ctatcgatag tcgaccaatt gctcgagttc ggaaataggt caggtacttg ggagattaga
     4981 caagcttgct tcatccctga atacaattag gaggaattag acctgcagca agtagcttgg
     5041 atttatcagc tttaattgaa ttctatataa tggaagcttg accggagccg ttagttgccc
     5101 gtcggacgcg atttgcgagg cgctttatgc gcgcaccggt cgccaccatg atgtcttatc
     5161 taaagcaacc gccttacgca gtcaatgggc tgagtctgac cacttcgggt atggacttgc
     5221 tgcatccctc cgtgggctac cccgccaccc cccggaaaca gcgaagggag aggacgacat
     5281 ttactagggc acagctcgac gttctggaag ctctgtttgc caagacccgg tacccagaca
     5341 tcttcatgag ggaagaggtg gcactgaaaa tcaacttgcc agaatccagg gtgcaggtat
     5401 ggtttaagaa tcgaagagct aagtgccgcc aacagcagca gcagcagcag aatggaggtc
     5461 agaacaaagt gaggcctgcc aagaagaaga gctctccagc tcgggaagtg agttcagaga
     5521 gtggaacaag tggccagttc agtcccccct ctagtacctc agtcccaacc attgccagca
     5581 gcagtgctcc agtgtctatc tggagcccag cgtccatctc cccactgtct gaccccttgt
     5641 ccacttcctc ctcctgcatg cagaggtcct atcccatgac ctatactcag gcttcaggtt
     5701 atagtcaagg ctatgctggc tcaacttcct actttggggg catggactgt ggatcttatt
     5761 tgacccctat gcatcaccag cttcctggac caggggccac actcagtccc atgggtacca
     5821 atgctgttac cagccatctc aatcagtccc cagcttctct ttccacccag ggatatggag
     5881 cttcaagctt gggttttaac tcaaccactg attgcttgga ttataaggac caaactgcct
     5941 cttggaagct taacttcaat gctgactgct tggattataa agatcagacg tcctcatgga
     6001 aattccaggt tttgtgagta aattccggcc cccccccccc ctct
//
