[The description below was written by a language model from this plasmid's Addgene catalogue record and the feature table of its GenBank file.]
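Description:
B108-Otx2-IRES-Cre is a mammalian expression plasmid of about 6 kb built on the Stagia3 enhancer-reporter backbone. It is propagated in E. coli through a high-copy ColE1/pUC-type origin and selected with ampicillin via the bla (AmpR) gene. The backbone also carries remnants of a lac promoter/operator region and an SV40 early promoter/origin segment followed directly by an SV40 polyadenylation signal. No mammalian selection marker is annotated.

The payload is a roughly 2.7 kb mouse-derived cassette in which B108, an enhancer of the Blimp1 gene, drives a bicistronic transcript encoding Otx2 (isoform b) and Cre recombinase. Upstream of the cassette, a synthetic polyadenylation signal and an RNA polymerase II pause site from the human alpha-2 globin gene block read-through transcription from the backbone, so that expression depends on the inserted enhancer. The feature table does not annotate the B108 element, any minimal promoter, or the Otx2 coding sequence. These presumably lie in the unannotated stretch between the pause site and the IRES. An EMCV IRES then allows cap-independent translation of Cre, with a Myc epitope tag annotated just after the Cre coding sequence, and a rabbit beta-globin polyadenylation signal terminates the transcript.

Because Otx2 and Cre are co-expressed, cells in which the B108 enhancer is active receive ectopic Otx2 and also recombine loxP-flanked sequences, for example in a Cre-dependent reporter, which would mark those cells and their progeny. The associated study concerns the gene regulatory network that governs the choice between rod and bipolar cell fate in the vertebrate retina. This suggests the plasmid is used to misexpress Otx2 in Blimp1-enhancer-active retinal cells and follow their fate.
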