Addgene plasmid #73993: B108-Otx2-IRES-Cre
Purpose: B108 enhancer of Blimp1 gene drives Otx2 (isoform b) and Cre expression.
Depositing lab: Connie Cepko. Depositing organization: Harvard Medical School. Publication: A gene regulatory network controls the binary fate decision of rod and bipolar cells in the vertebrate retina. Wang S, Sengel C, Emerson MM, Cepko CL. Dev Cell. 2014 Sep 8;30(5):513-27. doi: 10.1016/j.devcel.2014.07.018. Epub 2014 Aug 21. PubMed 25155555.
Backbone
  Vector backbone: stagia3
  Backbone manufacturer: Addgene, Plasmid #28177
  Backbone size w/o insert (bp): 3298
  Total vector size (bp): 6043
  Vector type: Mammalian Expression
Growth in bacteria
  Bacterial resistance: Ampicillin, 100 μg/mL
  Growth temperature: 37°C
  Growth strain: DH5alpha
  Copy number: Unknown
Gene/Insert
  Gene/Insert name: B108-Otx2 (isoform b)-IRES-Cre
  Species: M. musculus (mouse)
  Insert size (bp): 2745
  Entrez Gene: Otx2 (a.k.a. E130306E05Rik)
  Cloning method: Unknown
  Sequencing primers: 5′ AAAATAGGCTGTCCCCAGTG
Terms and licenses: Academic/Nonprofit Terms; Industry Terms: Not Available to Industry
How to cite: B108-Otx2-IRES-Cre was a gift from Connie Cepko (Addgene plasmid # 73993 ; http://n2t.net/addgene:73993 ; RRID:Addgene_73993)
